>Addgene plasmid #176915 | pcDNA3.1(+)_Paragranulin+linker 1 | addgene full sequence | sequence record 347149 | Addgene NGS Result
GACGGATCGGGAGATCTCCCGATCCCCTATGGTGCACTCTCAGTACAATCTGCTCTGATGCCGCATAGTT
AAGCCAGTATCTGCTCCCTGCTTGTGTGTTGGAGGTCGCTGAGTAGTGCGCGAGCAAAATTTAAGCTACA
ACAAGGCAAGGCTTGACCGACAATTGCATGAAGAATCTGCTTAGGGTTAGGCGTTTTGCGCTGCTTCGCG
ATGTACGGGCCAGATATACGCGTTGACATTGATTATTGACTAGTTATTAATAGTAATCAATTACGGGGTC
ATTAGTTCATAGCCCATATATGGAGTTCCGCGTTACATAACTTACGGTAAATGGCCCGCCTGGCTGACCG
CCCAACGACCCCCGCCCATTGACGTCAATAATGACGTATGTTCCCATAGTAACGCCAATAGGGACTTTCC
ATTGACGTCAATGGGTGGAGTATTTACGGTAAACTGCCCACTTGGCAGTACATCAAGTGTATCATATGCC
AAGTACGCCCCCTATTGACGTCAATGACGGTAAATGGCCCGCCTGGCATTATGCCCAGTACATGACCTTA
TGGGACTTTCCTACTTGGCAGTACATCTACGTATTAGTCATCGCTATTACCATGGTGATGCGGTTTTGGC
AGTACATCAATGGGCGTGGATAGCGGTTTGACTCACGGGGATTTCCAAGTCTCCACCCCATTGACGTCAA
TGGGAGTTTGTTTTGGCACCAAAATCAACGGGACTTTCCAAAATGTCGTAACAACTCCGCCCCATTGACG
CAAATGGGCGGTAGGCGTGTACGGTGGGAGGTCTATATAAGCAGAGCTCTCTGGCTAACTAGAGAACCCA
CTGCTTACTGGCTTATCGAAATTAATACGACTCACTATAGGGAGACCCAAGCTGGCTAGCGTTTAAACTT
AAGCTTGCCACCATGTGGACTCTGGTGTCCTGGGTCGCCCTGACCGCTGGACTGGTGGCAGGATCTGCCT
GGAGTCACCCTCAGTTCGAGAAGGGAGGAGGATCTGGAGGAGGATCAGGAGGGAGCGCCTGGTCCCATCC
ACAGTTTGAAAAAGGCGCTAGTGACTACAAGGACGATGACGATAAAACAAGGTGCCCCGACGGGCAGTTC
TGTCCTGTCGCTTGCTGTCTGGATCCCGGAGGCGCAAGCTATTCCTGCTGTCGGCCACTGCTGGATAAGT
GGCCCACCACACTGAGCAGACACCTGTGACTCGAGTCTAGAGGGCCCGTTTAAACCCGCTGATCAGCCTC
GACTGTGCCTTCTAGTTGCCAGCCATCTGTTGTTTGCCCCTCCCCCGTGCCTTCCTTGACCCTGGAAGGT
GCCACTCCCACTGTCCTTTCCTAATAAAATGAGGAAATTGCATCGCATTGTCTGAGTAGGTGTCATTCTA
TTCTGGGGGGTGGGGTGGGGCAGGACAGCAAGGGGGAGGATTGGGAAGACAATAGCAGGCATGCTGGGGA
TGCGGTGGGCTCTATGGCTTCTGAGGCGGAAAGAACCAGCTGGGGCTCTAGGGGGTATCCCC
[124 nt withheld, positions 1533-1656]
C
[91 nt withheld, positions 1658-1748]
A
[49 nt withheld, positions 1750-1798]
CCTTTGACGTTGGAGTCCACGTTCTTT
[37 nt withheld, positions 1826-1862]
ACCCTATCTCGGTCTATTCTTTTGATTTATAAGGGATTTTGCCGATTTCGGCCTATTGGTTAAAAAATGA
GCTGATTTAACAAAAATTTAACGCGAATTAATTCTGTGGAATGTGTGTCAGTTAGGGTGTGGAAAGTCCC
CAGGCTCCCCAGCAGGCAGAAGTATGCAAAGCATGCATCTCAATTAGTCAGCAACCAGGTGTGGAAAGTC
CCCAGGCTCCCCAGCAGGCAGAAGTATGCAAAGCATGCATCTCAATTAGTCAGCAACCATAGTCCCGCCC
CTAACTCCGCCCATCCCGCCCCTAACTCCGCCCAGTTCCGCCCATTCTCCGCCCCATGGCTGACTAATTT
TTTTTATTTATGCAGAGGCCGAGGCCGCCTCTGCCTCTGAGCTATTCCAGAAGTAGTGAGGAGGCTTTTT
TGGAGGCCTAGGCTTTTGCAAAAAGCTCCCGGGAGCTTGTATATCCATTTTCGGATCTGATCAAGAGACA
GGATGAGGATCGTTTCGCATGATTGAACAAGATGGATTGCACGCAGGTTCTCCGGCCGCTTGGGTGGAGA
GGCTATTCGGCTATGACTGGGCACAACAGACAATCGGCTGCTCTGATGCCGCCGTGTTCCGGCTGTCAGC
GCAGGGGCGCCCGGTTCTTTTTGTCAAGACCGACCTGTCCGGTGCCCTGAATGAACTGCAGGACGAGGCA
GCGCGGCTATCGTGGCTGGCCACGACGGGCGTTCCTTGCGCAGCTGTGCTCGACGTTGTCACTGAAGCGG
GAAGGGACTGGCTGCTATTGGGCGAAGTGCCGGGGCAGGATCTCCTGTCATCTCACCTTGCTCCTGCCGA
GAAAGTATCCATCATGGCTGATGCAATGCGGCGGCTGCATACGCTTGATCCGGCTACCTGCCCATTCGAC
CACCAAGCGAAACATCGCATCGAGCGAGCACGTACTCGGATGGAAGCCGGTCTTGTCGATCAGGATGATC
TGGACGAAGAGCATCAGGGGCTCGCGCCAGCCGAACTGTTCGCCAGGCTCAAGGCGCGCATGCCCGACGG
CGAGGATCTCGTCGTGACCCATGGCGATGCCTGCTTGCCGAATATCATGGTGGAAAATGGCCGCTTTTCT
GGATTCATCGACTGTGGCCGGCTGGGTGTGGCGGACCGCTATCAGGACATAGCGTTGGCTACCCGTGATA
TTGCTGAAGAGCTTGGCGGCGAATGGGCTGACCGCTTCCTCGTGCTTTACGGTATCGCCGCTCCCGATTC
GCAGCGCATCGCCTTCTATCGCCTTCTTGACGAGTTCTTCTGAGCGGGACTCTGGGGTTCGAAATGACCG
ACCAAGCGACGCCCAACCTGCCATCACGAGATTTCGATTCCACCGCCGCCTTCTATGAAAGGTTGGGCTT
CGGAATCGTTTTCCGGGACGCCGGCTGGATGATCCTCCAGCGCGGGGATCTCATGCTGGAGTTCTTCGCC
CACCCCAACTTGTTTATTGCAGCTTATAATGGTTACAAATAAAGCAATAGCATCACAAATTTCACAAATA
AAGCATTTTTTTCACTGCATTCTAGTTGTGGTTTGTCCAAACTCATCAATGTATCTTATCATGTCTGTAT
ACCGTCGACCTCTAGCTAGAGCTTGGCGTAATCATGGTCATAGCTGTTTCCTGTGTGAAATTGTTATCCG
CTCACAATTCCACACAACATACGAGCCGGAAGCATAAAGTGTAAAGCCTGGGGTGCCTAATGAGTGAGCT
AACTCACATTAATTGCGTTGCGCTCACTGCCCGCTTTCCAGTCGGGAAACCTGTCGTGCCAGCTGCATTA
ATGAATCGGCCAACGCGCGGGGAGAGGCGGTTTGCGTATTGGGCGCTCTTCCGCTTCCTCGCTCACTGAC
TCGCTGCGCTCGGTCGTTCGGCTGCGGCGAGCGGTATCAGCTCACTCAAAGGCGGTAATACGGTTATCCA
CAGAATCAGGGGATAACGCAGGAAAGAACATGTGAGCAAAAGGCCAGCAAAAGGCCAGGAACCGTAAAAA
GGCCGCGTTGCTGGCGTTTTTCCATAGGCTCCGCCCCCCTGACGAGCATCACAAAAATCGACGCTCAAGT
CAGAGGTGGCGAAACCCGACAGGACTATAAAGATACCAGGCGTTTCCCCCTGGAAGCTCCCTCGTGCGCT
CTCCTGTTCCGACCCTGCCGCTTACCGGATACCTGTCCGCCTTTCTCCCTTCGGGAAGCGTGGCGCTTTC
TCATAGCTCACGCTGTAGGTATCTCAGTTCGGTGTAGGTCGTTCGCTCCAAGCTGGGCTGTGTGCACGAA
CCCCCCGTTCAGCCCGACCGCTGCGCCTTATCCGGTAACTATCGTCTTGAGTCCAACCCGGTAAGACACG
ACTTATCGCCACTGGCAGCAGCCACTGGTAACAGGATTAGCAGAGCGAGGTATGTAGGCGGTGCTACAGA
GTTCTTGAAGTGGTGGCCTAACTACGGCTACACTAGAAGAACAGTATTTGGTATCTGCGCTCTGCTGAAG
CCAGTTACCTTCGGAAAAAGAGTTGGTAGCTCTTGATCCGGCAAACAAACCACCGCTGGTAGCGGTGGTT
TTTTTGTTTGCAAGCAGCAGATTACGCGCAGAAAAAAAGGATCTCAAGAAGATCCTTTGATCTTTTCTAC
GGGGTCTGACGCTCAGTGGAACGAAAACTCACGTTAAGGGATTTTGGTCATGAGATTATCAAAAAGGATC
TTCACCTAGATCCTTTTAAATTAAAAATGAAGTTTTAAATCAATCTAAAGTATATATGAGTAAACTTGGT
CTGACAGTTACCAATGCTTAATCAGTGAGGCACCTATCTCAGCGATCTGTCTATTTCGTTCATCCATAGT
TGCCTGACTCCCCGTCGTGTAGATAACTACGATACGGGAGGGCTTACCATCTGGCCCCAGTGCTGCAATG
ATACCGCGAGACCCACGCTCACCGGCTCCAGATTTATCAGCAATAAACCAGCCAGCCGGAAGGGCCGAGC
GCAGAAGTGGTCCTGCAACTTTATCCGCCTCCATCCAGTCTATTAATTGTTGCCGGGAAGCTAGAGTAAG
TAGTTCGCCAGTTAATAGTTTGCGCAACGTTGTTGCCATTGCTACAGGCATCGTGGTGTCACGCTCGTCG
TTTGGTATGGCTTCATTCAGCTCCGGTTCCCAACGATCAAGGCGAGTTACATGATCCCCCATGTTGTGCA
AAAAAGCGGTTAGCTCCTTCGGTCCTCCGATCGTTGTCAGAAGTAAGTTGGCCGCAGTGTTATCACTCAT
GGTTATGGCAGCACTGCATAATTCTCTTACTGTCATGCCATCCGTAAGATGCTTTTCTGTGACTGGTGAG
TACTCAACCAAGTCATTCTGAGAATAGTGTATGCGGCGACCGAGTTGCTCTTGCCCGGCGTCAATACGGG
ATAATACCGCGCCACATAGCAGAACTTTAAAAGTGCTCATCATTGGAAAACGTTCTTCGGGGCGAAAACT
CTCAAGGATCTTACCGCTGTTGAGATCCAGTTCGATGTAACCCACTCGTGCACCCAACTGATCTTCAGCA
TCTTTTACTTTCACCAGCGTTTCTGGGTGAGCAAAAACAGGAAGGCAAAATGCCGCAAAAAAGGGAATAA
GGGCGACACGGAAATGTTGAATACTCATACTCTTCCTTTTTCAATATTATTGAAGCATTTATCAGGGTTA
TTGTCTCATGAGCGGATACATATTTGAATGTATTTAGAAAAATAAACAAATAGGGGTTCCGCGCACATTT
CCCCGAAAAGTGCCACCTGACGTC
Features (pLannotate 1.2.2; 20 found; start..end, strand, type, name):
     28..80      -  misc_feature   bom (fragment): basis of mobility region from pBR322
    235..614     +  enhancer       CMV enhancer: human cytomegalovirus immediate early enhancer
    615..818     +  promoter       CMV promoter: human cytomegalovirus (CMV) immediate early promoter
    814..847     +  LTR            5' LTR (truncated) (fragment): truncated 5' long terminal repeat (LTR) from HIV-1
    863..881     +  promoter       T7 promoter: promoter for bacteriophage T7 RNA polymerase
    923..1216    +  CDS            GRN (fragment): GRN_HUMAN - Experimental evidence at protein level: Swiss-Prot protein existence level 1. [Granulin-7]: Stabilizes CTSD through interaction with CTSD leading to maintain its aspartic-type peptidase activity. From Homo sapiens (Human).
   1263..1487    +  polyA_signal   bGH poly(A) signal: bovine growth hormone polyadenylation signal
   1491..1512    +  promoter       SV40 promoter (fragment): SV40 enhancer and early promoter
   1533..1961    +  rep_origin     f1 ori (sequence partly withheld): f1 bacteriophage origin of replication; arrow indicates direction of (+) strand synthesis
   1975..2304    +  promoter       SV40 promoter: SV40 enhancer and early promoter
   2371..3162    +  CDS            neo: KKA2_KLEPN - Also known as kan, nptII. Experimental evidence at protein level: Swiss-Prot protein existence level 1. Resistance to kanamycin, neomycin, paromomycin, ribostamycin, butirosin and gentamicin B. From Klebsiella pneumoniae.
   3186..3344    +  CDS            ble (fragment): BLE_KLEPN - Experimental evidence at protein level: Swiss-Prot protein existence level 1. Binding protein with a strong affinity to the bleomycin family of antibiotics. Binds to CL990; an antimitotic-antibiotic compound. From Klebsiella pneumoniae.
   3339..3460    +  polyA_signal   SV40 poly(A) signal: SV40 polyadenylation signal
   3533..3549    -  protein_bind   lac operator: The lac repressor binds to the lac operator to inhibit transcription in E. coli. This inhibition can be relieved by adding lactose or isopropyl-β-D-thiogalactopyranoside (IPTG). lac repressor encoded by lacI
   3557..3587    -  promoter       lac promoter: promoter for the E. coli lac operon
   3602..3623    -  protein_bind   CAP binding site: CAP binding activates transcription in the presence of cAMP. E. coli catabolite activator protein
   3636..3728    -  CDS            lacI (fragment): lac repressor; lacI; The lac repressor binds to the lac operator to inhibit transcription in E. coli. This inhibition can be relieved by adding lactose or isopropyl-β-D-thiogalactopyranoside (IPTG).
   3911..4499    -  rep_origin     ori: high-copy-number ColE1/pMB1/pBR322/pUC origin of replication
   4670..5530    -  CDS            AmpR: β-lactamase; bla; confers resistance to ampicillin, carbenicillin, and related antibiotics
   5531..5635    -  promoter       AmpR promoter: bla
