[The description below was written by a language model from this plasmid's Addgene catalogue record and pLannotate feature annotations shown in this document.]
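Description:
pcDNA3.1(+)_Paragranulin+linker 1 is a mammalian expression plasmid built on the pcDNA3.1(+) backbone, carrying a fragment of human progranulin (GRN) that corresponds to the N-terminal paragranulin domain together with the adjacent linker 1 region. According to the record, Twin-Strep and FLAG tags are encoded immediately after the signal peptide, so the mature secretory-pathway product should bear these epitopes at its N-terminus for affinity purification and immunodetection. The feature table annotates only a short GRN-matching coding segment and does not call the tags separately. Transcription is driven by the human cytomegalovirus immediate early enhancer and promoter and terminated by the bovine growth hormone polyadenylation signal. A T7 promoter upstream of the insert permits in vitro transcription or serves as a sequencing primer site.

In E. coli the plasmid is maintained through a high-copy ColE1/pUC-type origin and selected with ampicillin via the β-lactamase gene and its native promoter. An f1 origin is also present for single-stranded DNA production. For mammalian cells, an SV40 early promoter drives the neomycin phosphotransferase gene followed by an SV40 polyadenylation signal, allowing G418 selection of stable transfectants. Several small annotated fragments (HIV-1 LTR, ble, lacI, bom, lac promoter/operator) are short partial matches and are most likely backbone remnants rather than functional elements.

The stated purpose is expression of paragranulin with linker 1 in mammalian cells. The associated publication concerns intracellular proteolysis of progranulin into stable lysosomal granulins and their deficiency in frontotemporal dementia caused by GRN mutations, which suggests use as a defined tagged granulin fragment in such studies.
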