Addgene plasmid #176915: pcDNA3.1(+)_Paragranulin+linker 1
Purpose: express Paragranulin with linker 1 in mammalian cells
Depositing lab: Thomas Kukar. Publication: Intracellular Proteolysis of Progranulin Generates Stable, Lysosomal Granulins that Are Haploinsufficient in Patients with Frontotemporal Dementia Caused by GRN Mutations. Holler CJ, Taylor G, Deng Q, Kukar T. eNeuro. 2017 Aug 18;4(4). pii: eN-NWR-0100-17. doi: 10.1523/ENEURO.0100-17.2017. eCollection 2017 Jul-Aug. PubMed 28828399.
Backbone
  Vector backbone: pcDNA3.1(+)
  Vector type: Mammalian Expression
Growth in bacteria
  Bacterial resistance: Ampicillin, 100 μg/mL
  Growth temperature: 37°C
  Growth strain: DH5alpha
  Copy number: Unknown
Gene/Insert
  Gene/Insert name: Paragranulin + linker 1 (alt name: GRN)
  Species: H. sapiens (human)
  Entrez Gene: GRN (a.k.a. CLN11, FTD2, GEP, GP88, PCDGF, PEPI, PGRN)
  Tag / fusion protein: pcDNA3.1(+) (N terminal on insert); Twin-Strep and FLAG tags encoded after Signal Peptide
Terms and licenses: Academic/Nonprofit Terms; Industry Terms: Not Available to Industry
How to cite: pcDNA3.1(+)_Paragranulin+linker 1 was a gift from Thomas Kukar (Addgene plasmid # 176915 ; http://n2t.net/addgene:176915 ; RRID:Addgene_176915)
